Addgene plasmid #73425: pETM6-3A2-mCherry
Purpose: Reporter plasmid encoding mCherry, codon optimized for E. coli, transcriptionally driven by orthogonal T7-lac promoter variant 3A2.
Depositing lab: Mattheos Koffas. Depositing organization: Rensselaer Polytechnic Institute. Publication: Rapid generation of CRISPR/dCas9-regulated, orthogonally repressible hybrid T7-lac promoters for modular, tuneable control of metabolic pathway fluxes in Escherichia coli. Cress BF, Jones JA, Kim DC, Leitz QD, Englaender JA, Collins SM, Linhardt RJ, Koffas MA. Nucleic Acids Res. 2016 Apr 13. pii: gkw231. 10.1093/nar/gkw231 PubMed 27079979.
Backbone
  Vector backbone: pETM6
  Backbone manufacturer: Koffas Lab, Addgene Plasmid #49795
  Backbone size w/o insert (bp): 5147
  Vector type: Bacterial Expression, CRISPR, Synthetic Biology
Growth in bacteria
  Bacterial resistance: Ampicillin, 100 μg/mL
  Growth temperature: 37°C
  Growth strain: DH5alpha
  Copy number: High Copy
Gene/Insert
  Gene/Insert name: Promoter 3A2 (orthogonal T7-lac variant)
  Species: Synthetic
  Promoter: P3A2 (orthogonal T7-lac variant)
  Cloning method: Unknown
  Sequencing primers: 5′ pBRrevBam; 3′ T7 terminal
Terms and licenses: Academic/Nonprofit Terms; Industry Terms: Not Available to Industry
Depositor comments: Constructed using degenerate site directed mutagenesis of T7-lac promoter region. Also encodes mCherry reporter.
How to cite: pETM6-3A2-mCherry was a gift from Mattheos Koffas (Addgene plasmid # 73425 ; http://n2t.net/addgene:73425 ; RRID:Addgene_73425)
