[The description below was written by a language model from this plasmid's Addgene catalogue record and pLannotate feature annotations shown in this document.]
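Description:
pETM6-3A2-mCherry is a bacterial expression and reporter plasmid built on the pETM6 backbone, a pET-style vector used for modular pathway assembly in E. coli. It is selected with ampicillin through a β-lactamase gene under its own promoter and replicates from a ColE1/pMB1-family origin. The catalogue lists it as high copy, although the annotation also detects the pBR322 bom region and a rop gene, which normally moderates copy number. An f1 origin is also present, along with short tetracycline-resistance gene remnants carried over from the pBR322 lineage. These fragments are not functional markers.

The payload is an mCherry coding sequence, codon optimized for E. coli, placed downstream of promoter 3A2. This is a synthetic variant of the hybrid T7-lac promoter, generated by degenerate site-directed mutagenesis of the T7-lac promoter region. The feature table does not call a canonical T7 promoter, which fits an altered promoter sequence. A short hit just upstream of the lac operator, labelled as a CMV intron fragment, is most likely a spurious match. The table does annotate the lac operator, the T7 gene 10 ribosome binding site, mCherry, a partial S-tag sequence downstream of it, and the T7 terminator. A plasmid-borne lacI gene with its own promoter supplies repressor, so expression should depend on T7 RNA polymerase and be IPTG-inducible.

According to the record, the 3A2 promoter belongs to a set of orthogonal T7-lac variants intended to be individually repressible by CRISPR/dCas9. Red fluorescence from this plasmid reports promoter strength and repression. Such promoters are meant for tuneable control of metabolic pathway fluxes in E. coli.
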