Features (pLannotate 1.2.2; 18 found; start..end, strand, type, name):
      3..27      +  protein_bind   lac operator: The lac repressor binds to the lac operator to inhibit transcription in E. coli. This inhibition can be relieved by adding lactose or isopropyl-β-D-thiogalactopyranoside (IPTG). lac repressor encoded by lacI
     42..64      +  RBS            RBS: efficient ribosome binding site from bacteriophage T7 gene 10 (Olins and Rangwala, 1989)
     72..779     +  CDS            mCherry: mCherry is a basic (constitutively fluorescent) red fluorescent protein published in 2004, derived from Discosoma sp.. It is reported to be a very rapidly-maturing monomer with low acid sensitivity.
    801..842     +  CDS            S-Tag (fragment): affinity and epitope tag derived from pancreatic ribonuclease A
    898..945     +  terminator     T7 terminator: transcription terminator for bacteriophage T7 RNA polymerase
    989..1444    +  rep_origin     f1 ori (sequence partly withheld): f1 bacteriophage origin of replication; arrow indicates direction of (+) strand synthesis
   1559..2419    -  CDS            AmpR: β-lactamase; bla; confers resistance to ampicillin, carbenicillin, and related antibiotics
   2420..2512    -  promoter       AmpR promoter: bla
   2593..3181    +  rep_origin     ori: high-copy-number ColE1/pMB1/pBR322/pUC origin of replication
   3367..3509    -  misc_feature   bom: basis of mobility region from pBR322
   3611..3802    -  CDS            rop: Rop protein, which maintains plasmids at low copy number; rop
   3819..4199    +  CDS            YPB1_ECOLX: Protein predicted: Swiss-Prot protein existence level 4. From Escherichia coli.
   4261..4325    -  CDS            TcR (fragment): tetracycline efflux protein; tet; confers resistance to tetracycline
   4340..4361    -  protein_bind   CAP binding site: CAP binding activates transcription in the presence of cAMP. E. coli catabolite activator protein
   4374..5456    -  CDS            lacI: lac repressor; lacI; The lac repressor binds to the lac operator to inhibit transcription in E. coli. This inhibition can be relieved by adding lactose or isopropyl-β-D-thiogalactopyranoside (IPTG).
   5457..5534    -  promoter       lacI promoter: lacI
   5542..5815    -  CDS            TcR (fragment): tetracycline efflux protein; tet; confers resistance to tetracycline
   5847..5865    +  intron         CMV intron (fragment): modified intron A from human cytomegalovirus (CMV)
>Addgene plasmid #73425 | pETM6-3A2-mCherry | depositor full sequence | sequence record 135325 | Full Sequence
ATGGAATTGTGAGCGGATAACAATTCCCCTCTAGAAATAATTTTGTTTAACTTTAAGAAGGAGATATACA
TATGGTTTCAAAAGGCGAAGAAGACAACATGGCGATTATCAAGGAATTTATGCGTTTCAAGGTCCACATG
GAAGGCAGCGTCAATGGTCACGAATTTGAAATTGAAGGCGAAGGTGAAGGCCGTCCGTATGAAGGCACCC
AGACGGCAAAACTGAAGGTCACCAAAGGCGGTCCGCTGCCGTTTGCTTGGGATATTCTGTCACCGCAATT
CATGTATGGTTCGAAAGCGTACGTTAAGCATCCGGCCGATATCCCGGACTATCTGAAACTGTCCTTTCCG
GAAGGCTTCAAATGGGAACGTGTTATGAACTTCGAAGATGGCGGTGTGGTTACCGTCACGCAGGATAGCT
CTCTGCAAGACGGTGAATTTATTTATAAAGTGAAGCTGCGCGGCACCAATTTCCCGAGCGATGGTCCGGT
TATGCAGAAAAAGACGATGGGCTGGGAAGCGAGTTCCGAACGTATGTACCCGGAAGACGGTGCCCTGAAA
GGCGAAATCAAGCAGCGCCTGAAACTGAAGGATGGCGGTCACTATGACGCAGAAGTGAAAACCACGTACA
AGGCTAAAAAGCCGGTCCAACTGCCGGGTGCATACAACGTGAACATCAAGCTGGATATCACCAGCCATAA
CGAAGACTATACGATCGTTGAACAGTACGAACGTGCAGAAGGCCGCCACTCTACCGGCGGTATGGATGAA
CTGTACAAATAAGGTACCCTCGAGTCTGGTAAAGAAACCGCTGCTGCGAAATTTGAACGCCAGCACATGG
ACTCGTCTACTAGTCGCAGCTTAATTAACCTAAACTGCTGCCACCGCTGAGCAATAACTAGCATAACCCC
TTGGGGCCTCTAAACGGGTCTTGAGGGGTTTTTTGCTAGCGAAAGGAGGAGTCGACTATATCCGGATTGG
CGAATGGG
[124 nt withheld, positions 989-1112]
C
[91 nt withheld, positions 1114-1204]
A
[49 nt withheld, positions 1206-1254]
CCTTTGACGTTGGAGTCCACGTTCTTT
[37 nt withheld, positions 1282-1318]
ACCCTATCTCGGTCTATTCTTTTGATTTATAAGGGATTTTGCCGATTTCGGCCTATTGGTTAAAAAATGA
GCTGATTTAACAAAAATTTAACGCGAATTTTAACAAAATATTAACGTTTACAATTTCTGGCGGCACGATG
GCATGAGATTATCAAAAAGGATCTTCACCTAGATCCTTTTAAATTAAAAATGAAGTTTTAAATCAATCTA
AAGTATATATGAGTAAACTTGGTCTGACAGTTACCAATGCTTAATCAGTGAGGCACCTATCTCAGCGATC
TGTCTATTTCGTTCATCCATAGTTGCCTGACTCCCCGTCGTGTAGATAACTACGATACGGGAGGGCTTAC
CATCTGGCCCCAGTGCTGCAATGATACCGCGAGACCCACGCTCACCGGCTCCAGATTTATCAGCAATAAA
CCAGCCAGCCGGAAGGGCCGAGCGCAGAAGTGGTCCTGCAACTTTATCCGCCTCCATCCAGTCTATTAAT
TGTTGCCGGGAAGCTAGAGTAAGTAGTTCGCCAGTTAATAGTTTGCGCAACGTTGTTGCCATTGCTACAG
GCATCGTGGTGTCACGCTCGTCGTTTGGTATGGCTTCATTCAGCTCCGGTTCCCAACGATCAAGGCGAGT
TACATGATCCCCCATGTTGTGCAAAAAAGCGGTTAGCTCCTTCGGTCCTCCGATCGTTGTCAGAAGTAAG
TTGGCCGCAGTGTTATCACTCATGGTTATGGCAGCACTGCATAATTCTCTTACTGTCATGCCATCCGTAA
GATGCTTTTCTGTGACTGGTGAGTACTCAACCAAGTCATTCTGAGAATAGTGTATGCGGCGACCGAGTTG
CTCTTGCCCGGCGTCAATACGGGATAATACCGCGCCACATAGCAGAACTTTAAAAGTGCTCATCATTGGA
AAACGTTCTTCGGGGCGAAAACTCTCAAGGATCTTACCGCTGTTGAGATCCAGTTCGATGTAACCCACTC
GTGCACCCAACTGATCTTCAGCATCTTTTACTTTCACCAGCGTTTCTGGGTGAGCAAAAACAGGAAGGCA
AAATGCCGCAAAAAAGGGAATAAGGGCGACACGGAAATGTTGAATACTCATACTCTTCCTTTTTCAATCA
TGATTGAAGCATTTATCAGGGTTATTGTCTCATGAGCGGATACATATTTGAATGTATTTAGAAAAATAAA
CAAATAGGTCATGACCAAAATCCCTTAACGTGAGTTTTCGTTCCACTGAGCGTCAGACCCCGTAGAAAAG
ATCAAAGGATCTTCTTGAGATCCTTTTTTTCTGCGCGTAATCTGCTGCTTGCAAACAAAAAAACCACCGC
TACCAGCGGTGGTTTGTTTGCCGGATCAAGAGCTACCAACTCTTTTTCCGAAGGTAACTGGCTTCAGCAG
AGCGCAGATACCAAATACTGTCCTTCTAGTGTAGCCGTAGTTAGGCCACCACTTCAAGAACTCTGTAGCA
CCGCCTACATACCTCGCTCTGCTAATCCTGTTACCAGTGGCTGCTGCCAGTGGCGATAAGTCGTGTCTTA
CCGGGTTGGACTCAAGACGATAGTTACCGGATAAGGCGCAGCGGTCGGGCTGAACGGGGGGTTCGTGCAC
ACAGCCCAGCTTGGAGCGAACGACCTACACCGAACTGAGATACCTACAGCGTGAGCTATGAGAAAGCGCC
ACGCTTCCCGAAGGGAGAAAGGCGGACAGGTATCCGGTAAGCGGCAGGGTCGGAACAGGAGAGCGCACGA
GGGAGCTTCCAGGGGGAAACGCCTGGTATCTTTATAGTCCTGTCGGGTTTCGCCACCTCTGACTTGAGCG
TCGATTTTTGTGATGCTCGTCAGGGGGGCGGAGCCTATGGAAAAACGCCAGCAACGCGGCCTTTTTACGG
TTCCTGGCCTTTTGCTGGCCTTTTGCTCACATGTTCTTTCCTGCGTTATCCCCTGATTCTGTGGATAACC
GTATTACCGCCTTTGAGTGAGCTGATACCGCTCGCCGCAGCCGAACGACCGAGCGCAGCGAGTCAGTGAG
CGAGGAAGCGGAAGAGCGCCTGATGCGGTATTTTCTCCTTACGCATCTGTGCGGTATTTCACACCGCATA
TATGGTGCACTCTCAGTACAATCTGCTCTGATGCCGCATAGTTAAGCCAGTATACACTCCGCTATCGCTA
CGTGACTGGGTCATGGCTGCGCCCCGACACCCGCCAACACCCGCTGACGCGCCCTGACGGGCTTGTCTGC
TCCCGGCATCCGCTTACAGACAAGCTGTGACCGTCTCCGGGAGCTGCATGTGTCAGAGGTTTTCACCGTC
ATCACCGAAACGCGCGAGGCAGCTGCGGTAAAGCTCATCAGCGTGGTCGTGAAGCGATTCACAGATGTCT
GCCTGTTCATCCGCGTCCAGCTCGTTGAGTTTCTCCAGAAGCGTTAATGTCTGGCTTCTGATAAAGCGGG
CCATGTTAAGGGCGGTTTTTTCCTGTTTGGTCACTGATGCCTCCGTGTAAGGGGGATTTCTGTTCATGGG
GGTAATGATACCGATGAAACGAGAGAGGATGCTCACGATACGGGTTACTGATGATGAACATGCCCGGTTA
CTGGAACGTTGTGAGGGTAAACAACTGGCGGTATGGATGCGGCGGGACCAGAGAAAAATCACTCAGGGTC
AATGCCAGCGCTTCGTTAATACAGATGTAGGTGTTCCACAGGGTAGCCAGCAGCATCCTGCGATGCAGAT
CCGGAACATAATGGTGCAGGGCGCTGACTTCCGCGTTTCCAGACTTTACGAAACACGGAAACCGAAGACC
ATTCATGTTGTTGCTCAGGTCGCAGACGTTTTGCAGCAGCAGTCGCTTCACGTTCGCTCGCGTATCGGTG
ATTCATTCTGCTAACCAGTAAGGCAACCCCGCCAGCCTAGCCGGGTCCTCAACGACAGGAGCACGATCAT
GCTAGTCATGCCCCGCGCCCACCGGAAGGAGCTGACTGGGTTGAAGGCTCTCAAGGGCATCGGTCGAGAT
CCCGGTGCCTAATGAGTGAGCTAACTTACATTAATTGCGTTGCGCTCACTGCCCGCTTTCCAGTCGGGAA
ACCTGTCGTGCCAGCTGCATTAATGAATCGGCCAACGCGCGGGGAGAGGCGGTTTGCGTATTGGGCGCCA
GGGTGGTTTTTCTTTTCACCAGTGAGACGGGCAACAGCTGATTGCCCTTCACCGCCTGGCCCTGAGAGAG
TTGCAGCAAGCGGTCCACGCTGGTTTGCCCCAGCAGGCGAAAATCCTGTTTGATGGTGGTTAACGGCGGG
ATATAACATGAGCTGTCTTCGGTATCGTCGTATCCCACTACCGAGATGTCCGCACCAACGCGCAGCCCGG
ACTCGGTAATGGCGCGCATTGCGCCCAGCGCCATCTGATCGTTGGCAACCAGCATCGCAGTGGGAACGAT
GCCCTCATTCAGCATTTGCATGGTTTGTTGAAAACCGGACATGGCACTCCAGTCGCCTTCCCGTTCCGCT
ATCGGCTGAATTTGATTGCGAGTGAGATATTTATGCCAGCCAGCCAGACGCAGACGCGCCGAGACAGAAC
TTAATGGGCCCGCTAACAGCGCGATTTGCTGGTGACCCAATGCGACCAGATGCTCCACGCCCAGTCGCGT
ACCGTCTTCATGGGAGAAAATAATACTGTTGATGGGTGTCTGGTCAGAGACATCAAGAAATAACGCCGGA
ACATTAGTGCAGGCAGCTTCCACAGCAATGGCATCCTGGTCATCCAGCGGATAGTTAATGATCAGCCCAC
TGACGCGTTGCGCGAGAAGATTGTGCACCGCCGCTTTACAGGCTTCGACGCCGCTTCGTTCTACCATCGA
CACCACCACGCTGGCACCCAGTTGATCGGCGCGAGATTTAATCGCCGCGACAATTTGCGACGGCGCGTGC
AGGGCCAGACTGGAGGTGGCAACGCCAATCAGCAACGACTGTTTGCCCGCCAGTTGTTGTGCCACGCGGT
TGGGAATGTAATTCAGCTCCGCCATCGCCGCTTCCACTTTTTCCCGCGTTTTCGCAGAAACGTGGCTGGC
CTGGTTCACCACGCGGGAAACGGTCTGATAAGAGACACCGGCATACTCTGCGACATCGTATAACGTTACT
GGTTTCACATTCACCACCCTGAATTGACTCTCTTCCGGGCGCTATCATGCCATACCGCGAAAGGTTTTGC
GCCATTCGATGGTGTCCGGGATCTCGACGCTCTCCCTTATGCGACTCCTGCATTAGGAAGCAGCCCAGTA
GTAGGTTGAGGCCGTTGAGCACCGCCGCCGCAAGGAATGGTGCATGCAAGGAGATGGCGCCCAACAGTCC
CCCGGCCACGGGGCCTGCCACCATACCCACGCCGAAACAAGCGCTCATGAGCCCGAAGTGGCGAGCCCGA
TCTTCCCCATCGGTGATGTCGGCGATATAGGCGCCAGCAACCGCACCTGTGGCGCCGGTGATGCCGGCCA
CGATGCGTCCGGCGTAGCCTAGGATCGAGATCGATCTCGATCCCGCGAAATTAATACGACTCACTATC
