>Addgene plasmid #73425 | pETM6-3A2-mCherry | addgene partial sequence | sequence record 139090 | pBRrevBam 5'-GGTGATGTCGGCGATATAGG-3'
ATGCGTCCGGCGTAGCCTAGGATCGAGATCGATCTCGATCCCGCGAAATTAATACGACTCACTATCATGG
AATTGTGAGCGGATAACAATTCCCCTCTAGAAATAATTTTGTTTAACTTTAAGAAGGAGATATACATATG
GTTTCAAAAGGCGAAGAAGACAACATGGCGATTATCAAGGAATTTATGCGTTTCAAGGTCCACATGGAAG
GCAGCGTCAATGGTCACGAATTTGAAATTGAAGGCGAAGGTGAAGGCCGTCCGTATGAAGGCACCCAGAC
GGCAAAACTGAAGGTCACCAAAGGCGGTCCGCTGCCGTTTGCTTGGGATATTCTGTCACCGCAATTCATG
TATGGTTCGAAAGCGTACGTTAAGCATCCGGCCGATATCCCGGACTATCTGAAACTGTCCTTTCCGGAAG
GCTTCAAATGGGAACGTGTTATGAACTTCGAAGATGGCGGTGTGGTTACCGTCACGCAGGATAGCTCTCT
GCAAGACGGTGAATTTATTTATAAAGTGAAGCTGCGCGGCACCAATTTCCCGAGCGATGGTCCGGTTATG
CAGAAAAAGACGATGGGCTGGGAAGCGAGTTCCGAACGTATGTACCCGGAAGACGGTGCCCTGAAAGGCG
AAATCAAGCAGCGCCTGAAACTGAAGGATGGCGGTCACTATGACGCAGAAGTGAAAACCACGTACAAGGC
TAAAAAGCCGGTCCAACTGCCGGGTGCATACAACGTGAACATCAAGCTGGATATCACCAGCCATAACGAA
GACTATACGATCGTTGAACAGTACGAACGTGCAGAAGGCCGCCACTCTACCGGCGGTATGGATGAACTGT
ACAA
