>Addgene plasmid #73425 | pETM6-3A2-mCherry | addgene partial sequence | sequence record 139184 | T7term 5'-GCTAGTTATTGCTCAGCGG-3'
GACGAGTCCATGTGCTGGCGTTCAAATTTCGCAGCAGCGGTTTCTTTACCAGACTCGAGGGTACCTTATT
TGTACAGTTCATCCATACCGCCGGTAGAGTGGCGGCCTTCTGCACGTTCGTACTGTTCAACGATCGTATA
GTCTTCGTTATGGCTGGTGATATCCAGCTTGATGTTCACGTTGTATGCACCCGGCAGTTGGACCGGCTTT
TTAGCCTTGTACGTGGTTTTCACTTCTGCGTCATAGTGACCGCCATCCTTCAGTTTCAGGCGCTGCTTGA
TTTCGCCTTTCAGGGCACCGTCTTCCGGGTACATACGTTCGGAACTCGCTTCCCAGCCCATCGTCTTTTT
CTGCATAACCGGACCATCGCTCGGGAAATTGGTGCCGCGCAGCTTCACTTTATAAATAAATTCACCGTCT
TGCAGAGAGCTATCCTGCGTGACGGTAACCACACCGCCATCTTCGAAGTTCATAACACGTTCCCATTTGA
AGCCTTCCGGAAAGGACAGTTTCAGATAGTCCGGGATATCGGCCGGATGCTTAACGTACGCTTTCGAACC
ATACATGAATTGCGGTGACAGAATATCCCAAGCAAACGGCAGCGGACCGCCTTTGGTGACCTTCAGTTTT
GCCGTCTGGGTGCCTTCATACGGACGGCCTTCACCTTCGCCTTCAATTTCAAATTCGTGACCATTGACGC
TGCCTTCCATGTGGACCTTGAAACGCATAAATTCCTTGATAATCGCCATGTTGTCTTCTTCGCCTT
